>Addgene plasmid #211703 | pLJM1-EGFP-GRAM-H | addgene full sequence | sequence record 419205 | Addgene NGS Result
TCCTTCATATTTGCATATACGATACAAGGCTGTTAGAGAGATAATTGGAATTAATTTGACTGTAAACACA
AAGATATTAGTACAAAATACGTGACGTAGAAAGTAATAATTTCTTGGGTAGTTTGCAGTTTTAAAATTAT
GTTTTAAAATGGACTATCATATGCCAAGTACGCCCCCTATTGACGTCAATGACGGTAAATGGCCCGCCTG
GCATTATGCCCAGTACATGACCTTATGGGACTTTCCTACTTGGCAGTACATCTACGTATTAGTCATCGCT
ATTACCATGGTGATGCGGTTTTGGCAGTACATCAATGGGCGTGGATAGCGGTTTGACTCACGGGGATTTC
CAAGTCTCCACCCCATTGACGTCAATGGGAGTTTGTTTTGGCACCAAAATCAACGGGACTTTCCAAAATG
TCGTAACAACTCCGCCCCATTGACGCAAATGGGCGGTAGGCGTGTACGGTGGGAGGTCTATATAAGCAGA
GCTGGTTTAGTGAACCGTCAGATCCGCTAGCGCTACCGGTCGCCACCATGGTGAGCAAGGGCGAGGAGCT
GTTCACCGGGGTGGTGCCCATCCTGGTCGAGCTGGACGGCGACGTAAACGGCCACAAGTTCAGCGTGTCC
GGCGAGGGCGAGGGCGATGCCACCTACGGCAAGCTGACCCTGAAGTTCATCTGCACCACCGGCAAGCTGC
CCGTGCCCTGGCCCACCCTCGTGACCACCCTGACCTACGGCGTGCAGTGCTTCAGCCGCTACCCCGACCA
CATGAAGCAGCACGACTTCTTCAAGTCCGCCATGCCCGAAGGCTACGTCCAGGAGCGCACCATCTTCTTC
AAGGACGACGGCAACTACAAGACCCGCGCCGAGGTGAAGTTCGAGGGCGACACCCTGGTGAACCGCATCG
AGCTGAAGGGCATCGACTTCAAGGAGGACGGCAACATCCTGGGGCACAAGCTGGAGTACAACTACAACAG
CCACAACGTCTATATCATGGCCGACAAGCAGAAGAACGGCATCAAGGTGAACTTCAAGATCCGCCACAAC
ATCGAGGACGGCAGCGTGCAGCTCGCCGACCACTACCAGCAGAACACCCCCATCGGCGACGGCCCCGTGC
TGCTGCCCGACAACCACTACCTGAGCACCCAGTCCGCCCTGAGCAAAGACCCCAACGAGAAGCGCGATCA
CATGGTCCTGCTGGAGTTCGTGACCGCCGCCGGGATCACTCTCGGCATGGACGAGCTGTACAAGTCCGGA
CTCAGATCTCGAGAAAAGCAGAGAAATGAAGACTTCAGAAAGCTCTTTAAGCAGCTTCCAGACACGGAGC
GCCTCATTGTTGATTACTCATGTGCACTCCAAAGAGACATTCTCCTTCAGGGCCGACTCTACCTCTCTGA
AAATTGGATCTGCTTCTACAGCAACATCTTCCGCTGGGAAACTCTGCTGACAGTCCGTTTGAAAGACATC
TGTTCCATGACTAAAGAAAAAACAGCTCGCCTCATTCCCAATGCCATCCAAGTTTGCACTGATTCAGAAA
AGCACTTCTTCACTTCGTTTCTCGCCCGGGATAGGACATATATGATGATGTTCCGGCTCTGGCAGAATGC
TCTCCTTGAAAAGTGAGGTACCGCGGGCCCGGGATCCACCGGATCTAGATAACTGATCATAATCAGCCAT
ACCACATTTGTAGAGGTTTTACTTGCTTTAAAAAACCTCCCACACCTCCCCCTGAACCTGAAACATAAAA
TGAATGCAATTCTCGACCTCGAGACAAATGGCAGTATTCATCCACAATTTTAAAAGAAAAGGGGGGATTG
GGGGGTACAGTGCAGGGGAAAGAATAGTAGACATAATAGCAACAGACATACAAACTAAAGAATTACAAAA
ACAAATTACAAAAATTCAAAATTTTCGGGTTTATTACAGGGACAGCAGAGATCCACTTTGGCCGCGGCTC
GAGGGGGTTGGGGTTGCGCCTTTTCCAAGGCAGCCCTGGGTTTGCGCAGGGACGCGGCTGCTCTGGGCGT
GGTTCCGGGAAACGCAGCGGCGCCGACCCTGGGTCTCGCACATTCTTCACGTCCGTTCGCAGCGTCACCC
GGATCTTCGCCGCTACCCTTGTGGGCCCCCCGGCGACGCTTCCTGCTCCGCCCCTAAGTCGGGAAGGTTC
CTTGCGGTTCGCGGCGTGCCGGACGTGACAAACGGAAGCCGCACGTCTCACTAGTACCCTCGCAGACGGA
CAGCGCCAGGGAGCAATGGCAGCGCGCCGACCGCGATGGGCTGTGGCCAATAGCGGCTGCTCAGCAGGGC
GCGCCGAGAGCAGCGGCCGGGAAGGGGCGGTGCGGGAGGCGGGGTGTGGGGCGGTAGTGTGGGCCCTGTT
CCTGCCCGCGCGGTGTTCCGCATTCTGCAAGCCTCCGGAGCGCACGTCGGCAGTCGGCTCCCTCGTTGAC
CGAATCACCGACCTCTCTCCCCAGGGGGATCCACCGGAGCTTACCATGACCGAGTACAAGCCCACGGTGC
GCCTCGCCACCCGCGACGACGTCCCCAGGGCCGTACGCACCCTCGCCGCCGCGTTCGCCGACTACCCCGC
CACGCGCCACACCGTCGATCCGGACCGCCACATCGAGCGGGTCACCGAGCTGCAAGAACTCTTCCTCACG
CGCGTCGGGCTCGACATCGGCAAGGTGTGGGTCGCGGACGACGGCGCCGCGGTGGCGGTCTGGACCACGC
CGGAGAGCGTCGAAGCGGGGGCGGTGTTCGCCGAGATCGGCCCGCGCATGGCCGAGTTGAGCGGTTCCCG
GCTGGCCGCGCAGCAACAGATGGAAGGCCTCCTGGCGCCGCACCGGCCCAAGGAGCCCGCGTGGTTCCTG
GCCACCGTCGGCGTCTCGCCCGACCACCAGGGCAAGGGTCTGGGCAGCGCCGTCGTGCTCCCCGGAGTGG
AGGCGGCCGAGCGCGCCGGGGTGCCCGCCTTCCTGGAGACCTCCGCGCCCCGCAACCTCCCCTTCTACGA
GCGGCTCGGCTTCACCGTCACCGCCGACGTCGAGGTGCCCGAAGGACCGCGCACCTGGTGCATGACCCGC
AAGCCCGGTGCCTGACGCCCGCCCCACGACCCGCAGCGCCCGACCGAAAGGAGCGCACGACCCCATGCAT
CGGTACCTTTAAGACCAATGACTTACAAGGCAGCTGTAGATCTTAGCCACTTTTTAAAAGAAAAGGGGGG
ACTGGAAGGGCTAATTCACTCCCAACGAAGACAAGATCTGCTTTTTGCTTGTACTGGGTCTCTCTGGTTA
GACCAGATCTGAGCCTGGGAGCTCTCTGGCTAACTAGGGAACCCACTGCTTAAGCCTCAATAAAGCTTGC
CTTGAGTGCTTCAAGTAGTGTGTGCCCGTCTGTTGTGTGACTCTGGTAACTAGAGATCCCTCAGACCCTT
TTAGTCAGTGTGGAAAATCTCTAGCAGTAGTAGTTCATGTCATCTTATTATTCAGTATTTATAACTTGCA
AAGAAATGAATATCAGAGAGTGAGAGGAACTTGTTTATTGCAGCTTATAATGGTTACAAATAAAGCAATA
GCATCACAAATTTCACAAATAAAGCATTTTTTTCACTGCATTCTAGTTGTGGTTTGTCCAAACTCATCAA
TGTATCTTATCATGTCTGGCTCTAGCTATCCCGCCCCTAACTCCGCCCATCCCGCCCCTAACTCCGCCCA
GTTCCGCCCATTCTCCGCCCCATGGCTGACTAATTTTTTTTATTTATGCAGAGGCCGAGGCCGCCTCGGC
CTCTGAGCTATTCCAGAAGTAGTGAGGAGGCTTTTTTGGAGGCCTAGGGACGTACCCAATTCGCCCTATA
GTGAGTCGTATTACGCGCGCTCACTGGCCGTCGTTTTACAACGTCGTGACTGGGAAAACCCTGGCGTTAC
CCAACTTAATCGCCTTGCAGCACATCCCCCTTTCGCCAGCTGGCGTAATAGCGAAGAGGCCCGCACCGAT
CGCCCTTCCCAACAGTTGCGCAGCCTGAATGGCGAATGGG
[124 nt withheld, positions 4031-4154]
C
[91 nt withheld, positions 4156-4246]
A
[49 nt withheld, positions 4248-4296]
CCTTTGACGTTGGAGTCCACGTTCTTT
[37 nt withheld, positions 4324-4360]
ACCCTATCTCGGTCTATTCTTTTGATTTATAAGGGATTTTGCCGATTTCGGCCTATTGGTTAAAAAATGA
GCTGATTTAACAAAAATTTAACGCGAATTTTAACAAAATATTAACGCTTACAATTTAGGTGGCACTTTTC
GGGGAAATGTGCGCGGAACCCCTATTTGTTTATTTTTCTAAATACATTCAAATATGTATCCGCTCATGAG
ACAATAACCCTGATAAATGCTTCAATAATATTGAAAAAGGAAGAGTATGAGTATTCAACATTTCCGTGTC
GCCCTTATTCCCTTTTTTGCGGCATTTTGCCTTCCTGTTTTTGCTCACCCAGAAACGCTGGTGAAAGTAA
AAGATGCTGAAGATCAGTTGGGTGCACGAGTGGGTTACATCGAACTGGATCTCAACAGCGGTAAGATCCT
TGAGAGTTTTCGCCCCGAAGAACGTTTTCCAATGATGAGCACTTTTAAAGTTCTGCTATGTGGCGCGGTA
TTATCCCGTATTGACGCCGGGCAAGAGCAACTCGGTCGCCGCATACACTATTCTCAGAATGACTTGGTTG
AGTACTCACCAGTCACAGAAAAGCATCTTACGGATGGCATGACAGTAAGAGAATTATGCAGTGCTGCCAT
AACCATGAGTGATAACACTGCGGCCAACTTACTTCTGACAACGATCGGAGGACCGAAGGAGCTAACCGCT
TTTTTGCACAACATGGGGGATCATGTAACTCGCCTTGATCGTTGGGAACCGGAGCTGAATGAAGCCATAC
CAAACGACGAGCGTGACACCACGATGCCTGTAGCAATGGCAACAACGTTGCGCAAACTATTAACTGGCGA
ACTACTTACTCTAGCTTCCCGGCAACAATTAATAGACTGGATGGAGGCGGATAAAGTTGCAGGACCACTT
CTGCGCTCGGCCCTTCCGGCTGGCTGGTTTATTGCTGATAAATCTGGAGCCGGTGAGCGTGGGTCTCGCG
GTATCATTGCAGCACTGGGGCCAGATGGTAAGCCCTCCCGTATCGTAGTTATCTACACGACGGGGAGTCA
GGCAACTATGGATGAACGAAATAGACAGATCGCTGAGATAGGTGCCTCACTGATTAAGCATTGGTAACTG
TCAGACCAAGTTTACTCATATATACTTTAGATTGATTTAAAACTTCATTTTTAATTTAAAAGGATCTAGG
TGAAGATCCTTTTTGATAATCTCATGACCAAAATCCCTTAACGTGAGTTTTCGTTCCACTGAGCGTCAGA
CCCCGTAGAAAAGATCAAAGGATCTTCTTGAGATCCTTTTTTTCTGCGCGTAATCTGCTGCTTGCAAACA
AAAAAACCACCGCTACCAGCGGTGGTTTGTTTGCCGGATCAAGAGCTACCAACTCTTTTTCCGAAGGTAA
CTGGCTTCAGCAGAGCGCAGATACCAAATACTGTTCTTCTAGTGTAGCCGTAGTTAGGCCACCACTTCAA
GAACTCTGTAGCACCGCCTACATACCTCGCTCTGCTAATCCTGTTACCAGTGGCTGCTGCCAGTGGCGAT
AAGTCGTGTCTTACCGGGTTGGACTCAAGACGATAGTTACCGGATAAGGCGCAGCGGTCGGGCTGAACGG
GGGGTTCGTGCACACAGCCCAGCTTGGAGCGAACGACCTACACCGAACTGAGATACCTACAGCGTGAGCT
ATGAGAAAGCGCCACGCTTCCCGAAGGGAGAAAGGCGGACAGGTATCCGGTAAGCGGCAGGGTCGGAACA
GGAGAGCGCACGAGGGAGCTTCCAGGGGGAAACGCCTGGTATCTTTATAGTCCTGTCGGGTTTCGCCACC
TCTGACTTGAGCGTCGATTTTTGTGATGCTCGTCAGGGGGGCGGAGCCTATGGAAAAACGCCAGCAACGC
GGCCTTTTTACGGTTCCTGGCCTTTTGCTGGCCTTTTGCTCACATGTTCTTTCCTGCGTTATCCCCTGAT
TCTGTGGATAACCGTATTACCGCCTTTGAGTGAGCTGATACCGCTCGCCGCAGCCGAACGACCGAGCGCA
GCGAGTCAGTGAGCGAGGAAGCGGAAGAGCGCCCAATACGCAAACCGCCTCTCCCCGCGCGTTGGCCGAT
TCATTAATGCAGCTGGCACGACAGGTTTCCCGACTGGAAAGCGGGCAGTGAGCGCAACGCAATTAATGTG
AGTTAGCTCACTCATTAGGCACCCCAGGCTTTACACTTTATGCTTCCGGCTCGTATGTTGTGTGGAATTG
TGAGCGGATAACAATTTCACACAGGAAACAGCTATGACCATGATTACGCCAAGCGCGCAATTAACCCTCA
CTAAAGGGAACAAAAGCTGGAGCTGCAAGCTTAATGTAGTCTTATGCAATACTCTTGTAGTCTTGCAACA
TGGTAACGATGAGTTAGCAACATGCCTTACAAGGAGAGAAAAAGCACCGTGCATGCCGATTGGTGGAAGT
AAGGTGGTACGATCGTGCCTTATTAGGAAGGCAACAGACGGGTCTGACATGGATTGGACGAACCACTGAA
TTGCCGCATTGCAGAGATATTGTATTTAAGTGCCTAGCTCGATACATAAACGGGTCTCTCTGGTTAGACC
AGATCTGAGCCTGGGAGCTCTCTGGCTAACTAGGGAACCCACTGCTTAAGCCTCAATAAAGCTTGCCTTG
AGTGCTTCAAGTAGTGTGTGCCCGTCTGTTGTGTGACTCTGGTAACTAGAGATCCCTCAGACCCTTTTAG
TCAGTGTGGAAAATCTCTAGCAGTGGCGCCCGAACAGGGACTTGAAAGCGAAAGGGAAACCAGAGGAGCT
CTCTCGACGCAGGACTCGGCTTGCTGAAGCGCGCACGGCAAGAGGCGAGGGGCGGCGACTGGTGAGTACG
CCAAAAATTTTGACTAGCGGAGGCTAGAAGGAGAGAGATGGGTGCGAGAGCGTCAGTATTAAGCGGGGGA
GAATTAGATCGCGATGGGAAAAAATTCGGTTAAGGCCAGGGGGAAAGAAAAAATATAAATTAAAACATAT
AGTATGGGCAAGCAGGGAGCTAGAACGATTCGCAGTTAATCCTGGCCTGTTAGAAACATCAGAAGGCTGT
AGACAAATACTGGGACAGCTACAACCATCCCTTCAGACAGGATCAGAAGAACTTAGATCATTATATAATA
CAGTAGCAACCCTCTATTGTGTGCATCAAAGGATAGAGATAAAAGACACCAAGGAAGCTTTAGACAAGAT
AGAGGAAGAGCAAAACAAAAGTAAGACCACCGCACAGCAAGCGGCCGCTGATCTTCAGACCTGGAGGAGG
AGATATGAGGGACAATTGGAGAAGTGAATTATATAAATATAAAGTAGTAAAAATTGAACCATTAGGAGTA
GCACCCACCAAGGCAAAGAGAAGAGTGGTGCAGAGAGAAAAAAGAGCAGTGGGAATAGGAGCTTTGTTCC
TTGGGTTCTTGGGAGCAGCAGGAAGCACTATGGGCGCAGCGTCAATGACGCTGACGGTACAGGCCAGACA
ATTATTGTCTGGTATAGTGCAGCAGCAGAACAATTTGCTGAGGGCTATTGAGGCGCAACAGCATCTGTTG
CAACTCACAGTCTGGGGCATCAAGCAGCTCCAGGCAAGAATCCTGGCTGTGGAAAGATACCTAAAGGATC
AACAGCTCCTGGGGATTTGGGGTTGCTCTGGAAAACTCATTTGCACCACTGCTGTGCCTTGGAATGCTAG
TTGGAGTAATAAATCTCTGGAACAGATTTGGAATCACACGACCTGGATGGAGTGGGACAGAGAAATTAAC
AATTACACAAGCTTAATACACTCCTTAATTGAAGAATCGCAAAACCAGCAAGAAAAGAATGAACAAGAAT
TATTGGAATTAGATAAATGGGCAAGTTTGTGGAATTGGTTTAACATAACAAATTGGCTGTGGTATATAAA
ATTATTCATAATGATAGTAGGAGGCTTGGTAGGTTTAAGAATAGTTTTTGCTGTACTTTCTATAGTGAAT
AGAGTTAGGCAGGGATATTCACCATTATCGTTTCAGACCCACCTCCCAACCCCGAGGGGACCCGACAGGC
CCGAAGGAATAGAAGAAGAAGGTGGAGAGAGAGACAGAGACAGATCCATTCGATTAGTGAACGGATCTCG
ACGGTATCGATCACGAGACTAGCCTCGAGCGGCCGCCCCCTTCACCGAGGGCCTATTTCCCATGAT
Features (pLannotate 1.2.2; 32 found; start..end, strand, type, name):
    155..289     +  enhancer       CMV enhancer (fragment): human cytomegalovirus immediate early enhancer; contains an 18-bp deletion relative to the standard CMV enhancer
    290..493     +  promoter       CMV promoter: human cytomegalovirus (CMV) immediate early promoter
    538..1254    +  CDS            EGFP: EGFP is a basic (constitutively fluorescent) green fluorescent protein published in 1996, derived from Aequorea victoria. It is reported to be a rapidly-maturing weak dimer with moderate acid sensitivity.
   1255..1273    +  misc_feature   MCS (fragment): multiple cloning site
   1276..1623    +  CDS            GRAMD1B (fragment): ASTRB_HUMAN - Also known as KIAA1201. Experimental evidence at protein level: Swiss-Prot protein existence level 1. Cholesterol transporter that mediates non-vesicular transport of cholesterol from the plasma membrane (PM) to the endoplasmic reticulum (ER) (By similarity). Contains unique domains for binding cholesterol and the PM, thereby serving as a molecular bridge for the transfer of cholesterol from the PM to the ER (By similarity). Plays a crucial role in cholesterol homeostasis in the adrenal gland and has the unique ability to localize to the PM based on the level of membrane choleste
   1627..1652    +  misc_feature   MCS (fragment): multiple cloning site
   1664..1748    +  CDS            large T antigen (fragment): large T antigen from SV40 (simian virus 40)
   1798..1915    +  misc_feature   cPPT/CTS: central polypurine tract and central termination sequence of HIV-1
   1964..2474    +  promoter       hPGK promoter: human phosphoglycerate kinase 1 promoter
   2496..3095    +  CDS            PuroR: puromycin N-acetyltransferase; pac from Streptomyces alboniger; confers resistance to puromycin
   3138..3221    +  CDS            nef (fragment): NEF_HV1Z2 - Experimental evidence at protein level: Swiss-Prot protein existence level 1. Extracellular Nef protein targets CD4(+) T-lymphocytes for apoptosis by interacting with CXCR4 surface receptors. From Human immunodeficiency virus type 1 group M subtype D (isolate Z2/CDC-Z34) (HIV-1).
   3223..3456    +  LTR            3' LTR (ΔU3): self-inactivating 3' long terminal repeat (LTR) from HIV-1
   3528..3649    +  polyA_signal   SV40 poly(A) signal: SV40 polyadenylation signal
   3689..3824    +  rep_origin     SV40 ori: SV40 origin of replication
   3845..3863    -  promoter       T7 promoter: promoter for bacteriophage T7 RNA polymerase
   3871..4026    +  CDS            lacZα (fragment): LacZα fragment of β-galactosidase; lacZ fragment
   4031..4459    +  rep_origin     f1 ori (sequence partly withheld): f1 bacteriophage origin of replication; arrow indicates direction of (+) strand synthesis
   4512..4616    +  promoter       AmpR promoter: bla
   4617..5477    +  CDS            AmpR: β-lactamase; bla; confers resistance to ampicillin, carbenicillin, and related antibiotics
   5648..6236    +  rep_origin     ori: high-copy-number ColE1/pMB1/pBR322/pUC origin of replication
   6419..6511    +  CDS            lacI (fragment): lac repressor; lacI; The lac repressor binds to the lac operator to inhibit transcription in E. coli. This inhibition can be relieved by adding lactose or isopropyl-β-D-thiogalactopyranoside (IPTG).
   6524..6545    +  protein_bind   CAP binding site: CAP binding activates transcription in the presence of cAMP. E. coli catabolite activator protein
   6560..6590    +  promoter       lac promoter: promoter for the E. coli lac operon
   6598..6614    +  protein_bind   lac operator: The lac repressor binds to the lac operator to inhibit transcription in E. coli. This inhibition can be relieved by adding lactose or isopropyl-β-D-thiogalactopyranoside (IPTG). lac repressor encoded by lacI
   6659..6677    +  promoter       T3 promoter: promoter for bacteriophage T3 RNA polymerase
   6705..6931    +  promoter       RSV promoter: Rous sarcoma virus enhancer/promoter
   6932..7112    +  LTR            5' LTR (truncated): truncated 5' long terminal repeat (LTR) from HIV-1
   7159..7284    +  misc_feature   HIV-1 Ψ: packaging signal of human immunodeficiency virus type 1
   7268..7631    +  CDS            HIV-1 gag (fragment): gag protein from human immunodeficiency virus 1; gag
   7777..8010    +  misc_feature   RRE: The Rev response element (RRE) of HIV-1 allows for Rev-dependent mRNA export from the nucleus to the cytoplasm.
   8387..8487    +  CDS            Rev (fragment): human immunodeficiency virus 1 (HIV-1) Rev protein; rev; enhances nuclear export of unspliced and incompletely spliced viral mRNAs
   8537..164     +  promoter       U6 promoter (fragment) (across the origin): RNA polymerase III promoter for human U6 snRNA
