[The description below was written by a language model from this plasmid's Addgene catalogue record and pLannotate feature annotations shown in this document.]
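Description:
pLJM1-EGFP-GRAM-H is an 8,556 bp lentiviral mammalian expression plasmid built on the pLJM1 backbone. It expresses an EGFP-tagged GRAM domain of human GRAMD1b (Aster-B) carrying a glycine 187 to leucine substitution. In bacteria it is maintained through a high-copy ColE1/pUC-type origin and selected with ampicillin via β-lactamase. An f1 origin and remnants of a lac/T3/T7 cloning region are also annotated.

The viral transfer cassette has a third-generation layout. An RSV promoter drives a truncated HIV-1 5' LTR, followed by the Ψ packaging signal, a partial gag sequence, the Rev response element for Rev-dependent nuclear export of the genomic RNA, and a cPPT/CTS element. It ends in a self-inactivating ΔU3 3' LTR, which removes LTR promoter activity after integration. An SV40 poly(A) signal and an SV40 origin lie downstream.

Within the provirus, a CMV enhancer/promoter drives EGFP fused at the N-terminus of the GRAMD1B fragment through a short linker derived from a multiple cloning site. The insert was placed between NheI and EcoRI sites using an MfeI-cut end, which destroyed the EcoRI site. A separate human PGK promoter drives puromycin N-acetyltransferase, so transduced cells can be selected with puromycin. Small annotated fragments (SV40 large T antigen, nef, Rev, U6 promoter) appear to be backbone remnants rather than functional parts.

According to the associated publication title, the GRAM domain serves as a fluorescent biosensor for visualizing accessible cholesterol. This construct allows transient or stable lentiviral delivery of that sensor into mammalian cells. The record does not describe the functional effect of the G187L mutation.
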