Addgene plasmid #211703: pLJM1-EGFP-GRAM-H
Purpose: Lentiviral expression of EGFP-tagged GRAM domain of GRAMD1b carrying a G187L mutation (pLJM1-EGFP-GRAM1b G187L)
Depositing lab: Yasunori Saheki. Depositing organization: Nanyang Technological University. Publication: Visualization of accessible cholesterol using a GRAM domain-based biosensor. Koh DHZ, Naito T, Na M, Yeap YJ, Rozario P, Zhong FL, Lim KL, Saheki Y. Nat Commun. 2023 Oct 25;14(1):6773. doi: 10.1038/s41467-023-42498-7. PubMed 37880244.
Backbone
  Vector backbone: pLJM1
  Total vector size (bp): 8556
  Modifications to backbone: The PCR product of EGFP-GRAM1b was digested with NheI and MfeI, and then inserted between NheI and EcoRI sites, resulting in the loss of the EcoRI site.
  Vector type: Mammalian Expression, Lentiviral
  Selectable markers: Puromycin
Growth in bacteria
  Bacterial resistance: Ampicillin, 100 μg/mL
  Growth temperature: 37°C
  Growth strain: NEB Stable
  Growth instructions: NEB® Turbo Competent E. coli can also be used.
  Copy number: High Copy
Gene/Insert
  Gene/Insert name: EGFP-tagged GRAM domain of GRAMD1b/Aster-B (alt name: EGFP-GRAM1b)
  Species: H. sapiens (human)
  Insert size (bp): 1241
  Mutation: Changed Glycine 187 to Leucine
  GenBank ID: NM_020716.4
  Entrez Gene: GRAMD1B (a.k.a. LINC01059)
  Promoter: CMV
  Tag / fusion protein: EGFP (N terminal on insert)
  Cloning method: Restriction Enzyme; 5′ cloning site NheI (not destroyed); 3′ cloning site EcoRI (destroyed during cloning)
  Sequencing primers: 5′ CMV Forward
Terms and licenses: Academic/Nonprofit Terms; Industry Terms: Not Available to Industry
How to cite: pLJM1-EGFP-GRAM-H was a gift from Yasunori Saheki (Addgene plasmid # 211703 ; http://n2t.net/addgene:211703 ; RRID:Addgene_211703)
